>Addgene plasmid #115254 | NODALvar-MYC-DYK-C302S | depositor full sequence | sequence record 217106 | Full Sequence
AACAAAATATTAACGCTTACAATTTCCATTCGCCATTCAGGCTGCGCAACTGTTGGGAAGGGCGATCGGT
GCGGGCCTCTTCGCTATTACGCCAGCTGGCGAAAGGGGGATGTGCTGCAAGGCGATTAAGTTGGGTAACG
CCAGGGTTTTCCCAGTCACGACGTTGTAAAACGACGGCCAGTGCCAAGCTGATCTATACATTGAATCAAT
ATTGGCAATTAGCCATATTAGTCATTGGTTATATAGCATAAATCAATATTGGCTATTGGCCATTGCATAC
GTTGTATCTATATCATAATATGTACATTTATATTGGCTCATGTCCAATATGACCGCCATGTTGACATTGA
TTATTGACTAGTTATTAATAGTAATCAATTACGGGGTCATTAGTTCATAGCCCATATATGGAGTTCCGCG
TTACATAACTTACGGTAAATGGCCCGCCTGGCTGACCGCCCAACGACCCCCGCCCATTGACGTCAATAAT
GACGTATGTTCCCATAGTAACGCCAATAGGGACTTTCCATTGACGTCAATGGGTGGAGTATTTACGGTAA
ACTGCCCACTTGGCAGTACATCAAGTGTATCATATGCCAAGTCCGCCCCCTATTGACGTCAATGACGGTA
AATGGCCCGCCTGGCATTATGCCCAGTACATGACCTTACGGGACTTTCCTACTTGGCAGTACATCTACGT
ATTAGTCATCGCTATTACCATGGTGATGCGGTTTTGGCAGTACACCAATGGGCGTGGATAGCGGTTTGAC
TCACGGGGATTTCCAAGTCTCCACCCCATTGACGTCAATGGGAGTTTGTTTTGGCACCAAAATCAACGGG
ACTTTCCAAAATGTCGTAATAACCCCGCCCCGTTGACGCAAATGGGCGGTAGGCGTGTACGGTGGGAGGT
CTATATAAGCAGAGCTCGTTTAGTGAACCGTCAGAATTTTGTAATACGACTCACTATAGGGCGGCCGGGA
ATTCATCGACTGGATCCGGTACCGAGGAGATCTGCCGCCGCGATCGCCATGCACGCCCACTGCCTGCCCT
TCCTTCTGCACGCCTGGTGGGCCCTACTCCAGGCGGGTGCTGCGACGGTGGCCACTGCGCTCCTGCGTAC
GCGGGGGCAGCCCTCGTCGCCATCCCCTCTGGCGTACATGCTGAGCCTCTACCGCGACCCGCTGCCGAGG
GCAGACATCATCCGCAGCCTACAGGCAGAAGATGTGGCAGTGGATGGGCAGAACTGGACGTTTGCTTTTG
ACTTCTCCTTCCTGAGCCAACAAGAGGATCTGGCATGGGCTGAGCTCCGGCTGCAGCTGTCCAGCCCTGT
GGACCTCCCCACTGAGGGCTCACTTGCCATTGAGATTTTCCACCAGCCAAAGCCCGACACAGAGCAGGCT
TCAGACAGCTGCTTAGAGCGGTTTCAGATGGACCTATTCACTGTCACTTTGTCCCAGGTCACCTTTTCCT
TGGGCAGCATGGTTTTGGAGGTGACCAGGCCTCTCTCCAAGTGGCTGAAGCACCCTGGGGCCCTGGAGAA
GCAGATGTCCAGGGTAGCTGGAGAGTGCTGGCCGCGGCCCCCCACACCGCCTGCCACCAATGTGCTCCTT
ATGCTCTACTCCAACCTCTCGCAGGAGCAGAGGCAGCTGGGTGGGTCCACCTTGCTGTGGGAAGCCGAGA
GCTCCTGGCGGGCCCAGGAGGGACAGCTGTCCTGGGAGTGGGGCAAGAGGCACCGTCGACATCACTTGCC
AGACAGAAGTCAACTGTGTCGGAAGGTCAAGTTCCAGGTGGACTTCAACCTGATCGGATGGGGCTCCTGG
ATCATCTACCCCAAGCAGTACAACGCCTATCGCTGTGAGGGCGAGTGTCCTAATCCTGTTGGGGAGGAGT
TTCATCCGACCAACCATGCATACATCCAGGTGGCCCTGCCCTCCTGTCCAAGGTCATATGGGACCAAAAT
GTTTTCATTTTACTCCATGAAGTCTGGAATGAGAATTTCTTGGACTTGCAATATATCCTCCATGCCAAGC
CTCAGAGTCTGCACGCGTACGCGGCCGCTCGAGCAGAAACTCATCTCAGAAGAGGATCTGGCAGCAAATG
ATATCCTGGATTACAAGGATGACGACGATAAGGTTTAAACGGCCGGCCGCGGTCATAGCTGTTTCCTGAA
CAGATCCCGGGTGGCATCCCTGTGACCCCTCCCCAGTGCCTCTCCTGGCCCTGGAAGTTGCCACTCCAGT
GCCCACCAGCCTTGTCCTAATAAAATTAAGTTGCATCATTTTGTCTGACTAGGTGTCCTTCTATAATATT
ATGGGGTGGAGGGGGGTGGTATGGAGCAAGGGGCAAGTTGGGAAGACAACCTGTAGGGCCTGCGGGGTCT
ATTGGGAACCAAGCTGGAGTGCAGTGGCACAATCTTGGCTCACTGCAATCTCCGCCTCCTGGGTTCAAGC
GATTCTCCTGCCTCAGCCTCCCGAGTTGTTGGGATTCCAGGCATGCATGACCAGGCTCAGCTAATTTTTG
TTTTTTTGGTAGAGACGGGGTTTCACCATATTGGCCAGGCTGGTCTCCAACTCCTAATCTCAGGTGATCT
ACCCACCTTGGCCTCCCAAATTGCTGGGATTACAGGCGTGAACCACTGCTCCCTTCCCTGTCCTTCTGAT
TTTAAAATAACTATACCAGCAGGAGGACGTCCAGACACAGCATAGGCTACCTGGCCATGCCCAACCGGTG
GGACATTTGAGTTGCTTGCTTGGCACTGTCCTCTCATGCGTTGGGTCCACTCAGTAGATGCCTGTTGAAT
TGGGTACGCGGCCAGCGGCGAGCGGTATCAGCTCACTCAAAGGCGGTAATACGGTTATCCACAGAATCAG
GGGATAACGCAGGAAAGAACATGTGAGCAAAAGGCCAGCAAAAGGCCAGGAACCGTAAAAAGGCCGCGTT
GCTGGCGTTTTTCCATAGGCTCCGCCCCCCTGACGAGCATCACAAAAATCGACGCTCAAGTCAGAGGTGG
CGAAACCCGACAGGACTATAAAGATACCAGGCGTTTCCCCCTGGAAGCTCCCTCGTGCGCTCTCCTGTTC
CGACCCTGCCGCTTACCGGATACCTGTCCGCCTTTCTCCCTTCGGGAAGCGTGGCGCTTTCTCATAGCTC
ACGCTGTAGGTATCTCAGTTCGGTGTAGGTCGTTCGCTCCAAGCTGGGCTGTGTGCACGAACCCCCCGTT
CAGCCCGACCGCTGCGCCTTATCCGGTAACTATCGTCTTGAGTCCAACCCGGTAAGACACGACTTATCGC
CACTGGCAGCAGCCACTGGTAACAGGATTAGCAGAGCGAGGTATGTAGGCGGTGCTACAGAGTTCTTGAA
GTGGTGGCCTAACTACGGCTACACTAGAAGAACAGTATTTGGTATCTGCGCTCTGCTGAAGCCAGTTACC
TTCGGAAAAAGAGTTGGTAGCTCTTGATCCGGCAAACAAACCACCGCTGGTAGCGGTGGTTTTTTTGTTT
GCAAGCAGCAGATTACGCGCAGAAAAAAAGGATCTCAAGAAGATCCTTTGATCTTTTCTACGGGGTCTGA
CGCTCAGTGGAACGAAAACTCACGTTAAGGGATTTTGGTCATGAGATTATCAAAAAGGATCTTCACCTAG
ATCCTTTTAAATTAAAAATGAAGTTTTAAATCAATCTAAAGTATATATGAGTAACCTGAGGCTATGGCAG
GGCCTGCCGCCCCGACGTTGGCTGCGAGCCCTGGGCCTTCACCCGAACTTGGGGGGTGGGGTGGGGAAAA
GGAAGAAACGCGGGCGTATTGGCCCCAATGGGGTCTCGGTGGGGTATCGACAGAGTGCCAGCCCTGGGAC
CGAACCCCGCGTTTATGAACAAACGACCCAACACCGTGCGTTTTATTCTGTCTTTTTATTGCCGTCATAG
CGCGGGTTCCTTCCGGTATTGTCTCCTTCCGTGTTTCAGTTAGCCTCCCCCTAGGGTGGGCGAAGAACTC
CAGCATGAGATCCCCGCGCTGGAGGATCATCCAGCCGGCGTCCCGGAAAACGATTCCGAAGCCCAACCTT
TCATAGAAGGCGGCGGTGGAATCGAAATCTCGTGATGGCAGGTTGGGCGTCGCTTGGTCGGTCATTTCGA
ACCCCAGAGTCCCGCTCAGAAGAACTCGTCAAGAAGGCGATAGAAGGCGATGCGCTGCGAATCGGGAGCG
GCGATACCGTAAAGCACGAGGAAGCGGTCAGCCCATTCGCCGCCAAGCTCTTCAGCAATATCACGGGTAG
CCAACGCTATGTCCTGATAGCGATCCGCCACACCCAGCCGGCCACAGTCGATGAATCCAGAAAAGCGGCC
ATTTTCCACCATGATATTCGGCAAGCAGGCATCGCCATGGGTCACGACGAGATCCTCGCCGTCGGGCATG
CTCGCCTTGAGCCTGGCGAACAGTTCGGCTGGCGCGAGCCCCTGATGCTCTTCGTCCAGATCATCCTGAT
CGACAAGACCGGCTTCCATCCGAGTACGTGCTCGCTCGATGCGATGTTTCGCTTGGTGGTCGAATGGGCA
GGTAGCCGGATCAAGCGTATGCAGCCGCCGCATTGCATCAGCCATGATGGATACTTTCTCGGCAGGAGCA
AGGTGAGATGACAGGAGATCCTGCCCCGGCACTTCGCCCAATAGCAGCCAGTCCCTTCCCGCTTCAGTGA
CAACGTCGAGCACAGCTGCGCAAGGAACGCCCGTCGTGGCCAGCCACGATAGCCGCGCTGCCTCGTCTTG
CAGTTCATTCAGGGCACCGGACAGGTCGGTCTTGACAAAAAGAACCGGGCGCCCCTGCGCTGACAGCCGG
AACACGGCGGCATCAGAGCAGCCGATTGTCTGTTGTGCCCAGTCATAGCCGAATAGCCTCTCCACCCAAG
CGGCCGGAGAACCTGCGTGCAATCCATCTTGTTCAATCATGCGAAACGATCCTCATCCTGTCTCTTGATC
GATCTTTGCAAAAGCCTAGGCCTCCAAAAAAGCCTCCTCACTACTTCTGGAATAGCTCAGAGGCCGAGGC
GGCCTCGGCCTCTGCATAAATAAAAAAAATTAGTCAGCCATGGGGCGGAGAATGGGCGGAACTGGGCGGA
GTTAGGGGCGGGATGGGCGGAGTTAGGGGCGGGACTATGGTTGCTGACTAATTGAGATGCATGCTTTGCA
TACTTCTGCCTGCTGGGGAGCCTGGGGACTTTCCACACCTGGTTGCTGACTAATTGAGATGCATGCTTTG
CATACTTCTGCCTGCTGGGGAGCCTGGGGACTTTCCACACCCTAACTGACACACATTCCACAGCTGGTTC
TTTCCGCCTCAGGACTCTTCCTTTTTCAATATTATTGAAGCATTTATCAGGGTTATTGTCTCATGAGCGG
ATACATATTTGAATGTATTTAGAAAAATAAACAAATAGGGGTTCCGCGCACATTTCCCCGAAAAGTGCCA
CCTG
[124 nt withheld, positions 5465-5588]
C
[91 nt withheld, positions 5590-5680]
A
[49 nt withheld, positions 5682-5730]
CCTTTGACGTTGGAGTCCACGTTCTTT
[37 nt withheld, positions 5758-5794]
ACCCTATCTCGGTCTATTCTTTTGATTTATAAGGGATTTTGCCGATTTCGGCCTATTGGTTAAAAAATGA
GCTGATTTAACAAAAATTTAACGCGAATTTT
Features (pLannotate 1.2.2; 16 found; start..end, strand, type, name):
      1..25      +  rep_origin     M13 ori (fragment): M13 bacteriophage origin of replication; arrow indicates direction of (+) strand synthesis
     29..183     -  CDS            lacZα (fragment): LacZα fragment of β-galactosidase; lacZ fragment
    343..722     +  enhancer       CMV enhancer: human cytomegalovirus immediate early enhancer
    724..923     +  promoter       CMV promoter: human cytomegalovirus (CMV) immediate early promoter
    952..970     +  promoter       T7 promoter: promoter for bacteriophage T7 RNA polymerase
   1029..1928    +  CDS            NODAL (fragment): NODAL_HUMAN - Experimental evidence at protein level: Swiss-Prot protein existence level 1. Essential for mesoderm formation and axial patterning during embryonic development. From Homo sapiens (Human).
   2109..2133    +  CDS            3xFLAG (fragment): three tandem FLAG® epitope tags
   2179..2801    +  polyA_signal   hGH poly(A) signal: human growth hormone polyadenylation signal
   2950..3538    -  rep_origin     ori: high-copy-number ColE1/pMB1/pBR322/pUC origin of replication
   3760..3776    +  polyA_signal   bGH poly(A) signal (fragment): bovine growth hormone polyadenylation signal
   3867..3914    -  polyA_signal   HSV TK poly(A) signal: herpes simplex virus thymidine kinase polyadenylation signal (Cole and Stacy, 1985)
   3973..4125    -  CDS            ble (fragment): BLE_KLEPN - Experimental evidence at protein level: Swiss-Prot protein existence level 1. Binding protein with a strong affinity to the bleomycin family of antibiotics. Binds to CL990; an antimitotic-antibiotic compound. From Klebsiella pneumoniae.
   4146..4940    -  CDS            NeoR/KanR: aminoglycoside phosphotransferase from Tn5; aph(3')-II (or nptII); confers resistance to neomycin, kanamycin, and G418 (Geneticin®)
   4975..5332    -  promoter       SV40 promoter: SV40 enhancer and early promoter
   5334..5438    -  promoter       AmpR promoter: bla
   5465..5893    +  rep_origin     f1 ori (sequence partly withheld): f1 bacteriophage origin of replication; arrow indicates direction of (+) strand synthesis
