>Addgene plasmid #115254 | NODALvar-MYC-DYK-C302S | addgene full sequence | sequence record 222242 | Addgene NGS Result
GATCTATACATTGAATCAATATTGGCAATTAGCCATATTAGTCATTGGTTATATAGCATAAATCAATATT
GGCTATTGGCCATTGCATACGTTGTATCTATATCATAATATGTACATTTATATTGGCTCATGTCCAATAT
GACCGCCATGTTGACATTGATTATTGACTAGTTATTAATAGTAATCAATTACGGGGTCATTAGTTCATAG
CCCATATATGGAGTTCCGCGTTACATAACTTACGGTAAATGGCCCGCCTGGCTGACCGCCCAACGACCCC
CGCCCATTGACGTCAATAATGACGTATGTTCCCATAGTAACGCCAATAGGGACTTTCCATTGACGTCAAT
GGGTGGAGTATTTACGGTAAACTGCCCACTTGGCAGTACATCAAGTGTATCATATGCCAAGTCCGCCCCC
TATTGACGTCAATGACGGTAAATGGCCCGCCTGGCATTATGCCCAGTACATGACCTTACGGGACTTTCCT
ACTTGGCAGTACATCTACGTATTAGTCATCGCTATTACCATGGTGATGCGGTTTTGGCAGTACACCAATG
GGCGTGGATAGCGGTTTGACTCACGGGGATTTCCAAGTCTCCACCCCATTGACGTCAATGGGAGTTTGTT
TTGGCACCAAAATCAACGGGACTTTCCAAAATGTCGTAATAACCCCGCCCCGTTGACGCAAATGGGCGGT
AGGCGTGTACGGTGGGAGGTCTATATAAGCAGAGCTCGTTTAGTGAACCGTCAGAATTTTGTAATACGAC
TCACTATAGGGCGGCCGGGAATTCGTCGACTGGATCCGGTACCGAGGAGATCTGCCGCCGCGATCGCCAT
GCACGCCCACTGCCTGCCCTTCCTTCTGCACGCCTGGTGGGCCCTACTCCAGGCGGGTGCTGCGACGGTG
GCCACTGCGCTCCTGCGTACGCGGGGGCAGCCCTCGTCGCCATCCCCTCTGGCGTACATGCTGAGCCTCT
ACCGCGACCCGCTGCCGAGGGCAGACATCATCCGCAGCCTACAGGCAGAAGATGTGGCAGTGGATGGGCA
GAACTGGACGTTTGCTTTTGACTTCTCCTTCCTGAGCCAACAAGAGGATCTGGCATGGGCTGAGCTCCGG
CTGCAGCTGTCCAGCCCTGTGGACCTCCCCACTGAGGGCTCACTTGCCATTGAGATTTTCCACCAGCCAA
AGCCCGACACAGAGCAGGCTTCAGACAGCTGCTTAGAGCGGTTTCAGATGGACCTATTCACTGTCACTTT
GTCCCAGGTCACCTTTTCCTTGGGCAGCATGGTTTTGGAGGTGACCAGGCCTCTCTCCAAGTGGCTGAAG
CACCCTGGGGCCCTGGAGAAGCAGATGTCCAGGGTAGCTGGAGAGTGCTGGCCGCGGCCCCCCACACCGC
CTGCCACCAATGTGCTCCTTATGCTCTACTCCAACCTCTCGCAGGAGCAGAGGCAGCTGGGTGGGTCCAC
CTTGCTGTGGGAAGCCGAGAGCTCCTGGCGGGCCCAGGAGGGACAGCTGTCCTGGGAGTGGGGCAAGAGG
CACCGTCGACATCACTTGCCAGACAGAAGTCAACTGTGTCGGAAGGTCAAGTTCCAGGTGGACTTCAACC
TGATCGGATGGGGCTCCTGGATCATCTACCCCAAGCAGTACAACGCCTATCGCTGTGAGGGCGAGTGTCC
TAATCCTGTTGGGGAGGAGTTTCATCCGACCAACCATGCATACATCCAGGTGGCCCTGCCCTCCTGTCCA
AGGTCATATGGGACCAAAATGTTTTCATTTTACTCCATGAAGTCTGGAATGAGAATTTCTTGGACTTGCA
ATATATCCTCCATGCCAAGCCTCAGAGTCTGCACGCGTACGCGGCCGCTCGAGCAGAAACTCATCTCAGA
AGAGGATCTGGCAGCAAATGATATCCTGGATTACAAGGATGACGACGATAAGGTTTAAACGGCCGGCCGC
GGTCATAGCTGTTTCCTGAACAGATCCCGGGTGGCATCCCTGTGACCCCTCCCCAGTGCCTCTCCTGGCC
CTGGAAGTTGCCACTCCAGTGCCCACCAGCCTTGTCCTAATAAAATTAAGTTGCATCATTTTGTCTGACT
AGGTGTCCTTCTATAATATTATGGGGTGGAGGGGGGTGGTATGGAGCAAGGGGCAAGTTGGGAAGACAAC
CTGTAGGGCCTGCGGGGTCTATTGGGAACCAAGCTGGAGTGCAGTGGCACAATCTTGGCTCACTGCAATC
TCCGCCTCCTGGGTTCAAGCGATTCTCCTGCCTCAGCCTCCCGAGTTGTTGGGATTCCAGGCATGCATGA
CCAGGCTCAGCTAATTTTTGTTTTTTTGGTAGAGACGGGGTTTCACCATATTGGCCAGGCTGGTCTCCAA
CTCCTAATCTCAGGTGATCTACCCACCTTGGCCTCCCAAATTGCTGGGATTACAGGCGTGAACCACTGCT
CCCTTCCCTGTCCTTCTGATTTTAAAATAACTATACCAGCAGGAGGACGTCCAGACACAGCATAGGCTAC
CTGGCCATGCCCAACCGGTGGGACATTTGAGTTGCTTGCTTGGCACTGTCCTCTCATGCGTTGGGTCCAC
TCAGTAGATGCCTGTTGAATTGGGTACGCGGCCAGCGGCGAGCGGTATCAGCTCACTCAAAGGCGGTAAT
ACGGTTATCCACAGAATCAGGGGATAACGCAGGAAAGAACATGTGAGCAAAAGGCCAGCAAAAGGCCAGG
AACCGTAAAAAGGCCGCGTTGCTGGCGTTTTTCCATAGGCTCCGCCCCCCTGACGAGCATCACAAAAATC
GACGCTCAAGTCAGAGGTGGCGAAACCCGACAGGACTATAAAGATACCAGGCGTTTCCCCCTGGAAGCTC
CCTCGTGCGCTCTCCTGTTCCGACCCTGCCGCTTACCGGATACCTGTCCGCCTTTCTCCCTTCGGGAAGC
GTGGCGCTTTCTCATAGCTCACGCTGTAGGTATCTCAGTTCGGTGTAGGTCGTTCGCTCCAAGCTGGGCT
GTGTGCACGAACCCCCCGTTCAGCCCGACCGCTGCGCCTTATCCGGTAACTATCGTCTTGAGTCCAACCC
GGTAAGACACGACTTATCGCCACTGGCAGCAGCCACTGGTAACAGGATTAGCAGAGCGAGGTATGTAGGC
GGTGCTACAGAGTTCTTGAAGTGGTGGCCTAACTACGGCTACACTAGAAGAACAGTATTTGGTATCTGCG
CTCTGCTGAAGCCAGTTACCTTCGGAAAAAGAGTTGGTAGCTCTTGATCCGGCAAACAAACCACCGCTGG
TAGCGGTGGTTTTTTTGTTTGCAAGCAGCAGATTACGCGCAGAAAAAAAGGATCTCAAGAAGATCCTTTG
ATCTTTTCTACGGGGTCTGACGCTCAGTGGAACGAAAACTCACGTTAAGGGATTTTGGTCATGAGATTAT
CAAAAAGGATCTTCACCTAGATCCTTTTAAATTAAAAATGAAGTTTTAAATCAATCTAAAGTATATATGA
GTAACCTGAGGCTATGGCAGGGCCTGCCGCCCCGACGTTGGCTGCGAGCCCTGGGCCTTCACCCGAACTT
GGGGGGTGGGGTGGGGAAAAGGAAGAAACGCGGGCGTATTGGCCCCAATGGGGTCTCGGTGGGGTATCGA
CAGAGTGCCAGCCCTGGGACCGAACCCCGCGTTTATGAACAAACGACCCAACACCGTGCGTTTTATTCTG
TCTTTTTATTGCCGTCATAGCGCGGGTTCCTTCCGGTATTGTCTCCTTCCGTGTTTCAGTTAGCCTCCCC
CTAGGGTGGGCGAAGAACTCCAGCATGAGATCCCCGCGCTGGAGGATCATCCAGCCGGCGTCCCGGAAAA
CGATTCCGAAGCCCAACCTTTCATAGAAGGCGGCGGTGGAATCGAAATCTCGTGATGGCAGGTTGGGCGT
CGCTTGGTCGGTCATTTCGAACCCCAGAGTCCCGCTCAGAAGAACTCGTCAAGAAGGCGATAGAAGGCGA
TGCGCTGCGAATCGGGAGCGGCGATACCGTAAAGCACGAGGAAGCGGTCAGCCCATTCGCCGCCAAGCTC
TTCAGCAATATCACGGGTAGCCAACGCTATGTCCTGATAGCGATCCGCCACACCCAGCCGGCCACAGTCG
ATGAATCCAGAAAAGCGGCCATTTTCCACCATGATATTCGGCAAGCAGGCATCGCCATGGGTCACGACGA
GATCCTCGCCGTCGGGCATGCTCGCCTTGAGCCTGGCGAACAGTTCGGCTGGCGCGAGCCCCTGATGCTC
TTCGTCCAGATCATCCTGATCGACAAGACCGGCTTCCATCCGAGTACGTGCTCGCTCGATGCGATGTTTC
GCTTGGTGGTCGAATGGGCAGGTAGCCGGATCAAGCGTATGCAGCCGCCGCATTGCATCAGCCATGATGG
ATACTTTCTCGGCAGGAGCAAGGTGAGATGACAGGAGATCCTGCCCCGGCACTTCGCCCAATAGCAGCCA
GTCCCTTCCCGCTTCAGTGACAACGTCGAGCACAGCTGCGCAAGGAACGCCCGTCGTGGCCAGCCACGAT
AGCCGCGCTGCCTCGTCTTGCAGTTCATTCAGGGCACCGGACAGGTCGGTCTTGACAAAAAGAACCGGGC
GCCCCTGCGCTGACAGCCGGAACACGGCGGCATCAGAGCAGCCGATTGTCTGTTGTGCCCAGTCATAGCC
GAATAGCCTCTCCACCCAAGCGGCCGGAGAACCTGCGTGCAATCCATCTTGTTCAATCATGCGAAACGAT
CCTCATCCTGTCTCTTGATCGATCTTTGCAAAAGCCTAGGCCTCCAAAAAAGCCTCCTCACTACTTCTGG
AATAGCTCAGAGGCCGAGGCGGCCTCGGCCTCTGCATAAATAAAAAAAATTAGTCAGCCATGGGGCGGAG
AATGGGCGGAACTGGGCGGAGTTAGGGGCGGGATGGGCGGAGTTAGGGGCGGGACTATGGTTGCTGACTA
ATTGAGATGCATGCTTTGCATACTTCTGCCTGCTGGGGAGCCTGGGGACTTTCCACACCTGGTTGCTGAC
TAATTGAGATGCATGCTTTGCATACTTCTGCCTGCTGGGGAGCCTGGGGACTTTCCACACCCTAACTGAC
ACACATTCCACAGCTGGTTCTTTCCGCCTCAGGACTCTTCCTTTTTCAATATTATTGAAGCATTTATCAG
GGTTATTGTCTCATGAGCGGATACATATTTGAATGTATTTAGAAAAATAAACAAATAGGGGTTCCGCGCA
CATTTCCCCGAAAAGTGCCACCTG
[124 nt withheld, positions 5275-5398]
C
[91 nt withheld, positions 5400-5490]
A
[49 nt withheld, positions 5492-5540]
CCTTTGACGTTGGAGTCCACGTTCTTT
[37 nt withheld, positions 5568-5604]
ACCCTATCTCGGTCTATTCTTTTGATTTATAAGGGATTTTGCCGATTTCGGCCTATTGGTTAAAAAATGA
GCTGATTTAACAAAAATTTAACGCGAATTTTAACAAAATATTAACGCTTACAATTTCCATTCGCCATTCA
GGCTGCGCAACTGTTGGGAAGGGCGATCGGTGCGGGCCTCTTCGCTATTACGCCAGCTGGCGAAAGGGGG
ATGTGCTGCAAGGCGATTAAGTTGGGTAACGCCAGGGTTTTCCCAGTCACGACGTTGTAAAACGACGGCC
AGTGCCAAGCT
Features (pLannotate 1.2.2; 15 found; start..end, strand, type, name):
    153..532     +  enhancer       CMV enhancer: human cytomegalovirus immediate early enhancer
    534..733     +  promoter       CMV promoter: human cytomegalovirus (CMV) immediate early promoter
    762..780     +  promoter       T7 promoter: promoter for bacteriophage T7 RNA polymerase
    839..1738    +  CDS            NODAL (fragment): NODAL_HUMAN - Experimental evidence at protein level: Swiss-Prot protein existence level 1. Essential for mesoderm formation and axial patterning during embryonic development. From Homo sapiens (Human).
   1919..1943    +  CDS            3xFLAG (fragment): three tandem FLAG® epitope tags
   1989..2611    +  polyA_signal   hGH poly(A) signal: human growth hormone polyadenylation signal
   2760..3348    -  rep_origin     ori: high-copy-number ColE1/pMB1/pBR322/pUC origin of replication
   3570..3586    +  polyA_signal   bGH poly(A) signal (fragment): bovine growth hormone polyadenylation signal
   3677..3724    -  polyA_signal   HSV TK poly(A) signal: herpes simplex virus thymidine kinase polyadenylation signal (Cole and Stacy, 1985)
   3783..3935    -  CDS            ble (fragment): BLE_KLEPN - Experimental evidence at protein level: Swiss-Prot protein existence level 1. Binding protein with a strong affinity to the bleomycin family of antibiotics. Binds to CL990; an antimitotic-antibiotic compound. From Klebsiella pneumoniae.
   3956..4750    -  CDS            NeoR/KanR: aminoglycoside phosphotransferase from Tn5; aph(3')-II (or nptII); confers resistance to neomycin, kanamycin, and G418 (Geneticin®)
   4785..5142    -  promoter       SV40 promoter: SV40 enhancer and early promoter
   5144..5248    -  promoter       AmpR promoter: bla
   5275..5703    +  rep_origin     f1 ori (sequence partly withheld): f1 bacteriophage origin of replication; arrow indicates direction of (+) strand synthesis
   5734..5888    -  CDS            lacZα (fragment): LacZα fragment of β-galactosidase; lacZ fragment
