[The description below was written by a language model from this plasmid's Addgene catalogue record and pLannotate feature annotations shown in this document.]
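Description:
NODALvar-MYC-DYK-C302S is a mammalian expression plasmid of 5,895 bp built on the pCMV6 backbone. It carries the open reading frame of a human NODAL splice variant in which cysteine 302 has been changed to serine. The insert sits downstream of the human cytomegalovirus immediate early enhancer and promoter, which drive strong constitutive transcription in transfected mammalian cells. A T7 promoter lies between the CMV promoter and the coding sequence and also serves as the 5′ sequencing primer site. The NODAL coding region is fused at its C terminus to a MYC-DYK tandem epitope tag. The automated annotation picks up only the DYK (FLAG-type) portion, as a short match to a FLAG epitope, and labels the NODAL sequence as a fragment, which may reflect the variant departing from the canonical reference protein. Transcripts are terminated by the human growth hormone polyadenylation signal.

The plasmid replicates in E. coli from a high-copy ColE1/pUC-type origin, and an f1 origin is also present. A single Tn5 aminoglycoside phosphotransferase gene (NeoR/KanR) provides both selections. A bacterial bla promoter gives kanamycin resistance in E. coli, and the SV40 enhancer/early promoter, with the HSV TK polyadenylation signal, gives G418 resistance for selecting stably transfected mammalian cells. Small remnants of lacZα, ble and a bGH polyadenylation signal appear to be backbone residues. The depositor and repository sequencing records are the same length and show the same features in the same order, offset only by their start coordinate. The construct is intended for expressing the tagged cysteine mutant in mammalian cells. The record does not state the specific role of the mutated residue.
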