Addgene plasmid #115254: NODALvar-MYC-DYK-C302S
Purpose: For mammalian expression of a human NODAL splice variant open reading frame (with a mutated Cysteine residue) with a C-terminal MYC-DYK tag
Depositing lab: Lynne Postovit. Depositing organization: University of Alberta. Publication: Genetically regulated human NODAL splice variants are differentially post-transcriptionally processed and functionally distinct. Findlay SD, Bilyk O, Lypka K, Waskiewicz AJ, Postovit L. (2018) bioRxiv 276170 10.1101/276170.
Backbone
  Vector backbone: pCMV6
  Backbone manufacturer: Origene
  Vector type: Mammalian Expression
  Selectable markers: Neomycin (select with G418)
Growth in bacteria
  Bacterial resistance: Kanamycin, 50 μg/mL
  Growth temperature: 37°C
  Growth strain: DH5alpha
  Copy number: Unknown
Gene/Insert
  Gene/Insert name: NODAL
  Species: H. sapiens (human)
  Mutation: C302S
  Entrez Gene: NODAL (a.k.a. HTX5)
  Promoter: CMV
  Tag / fusion protein: MYC-DYK (C terminal on insert)
  Cloning method: Restriction Enzyme; 5′ cloning site unknown (unknown if destroyed)
  Sequencing primers: 5′ T7; 3′ hGH-PA-R
Terms and licenses: Academic/Nonprofit Terms; Industry Terms: Not Available to Industry
Depositor comments: Please visit https://www.biorxiv.org/content/early/2018/03/04/276170 for bioRxiv preprint.
How to cite: NODALvar-MYC-DYK-C302S was a gift from Lynne Postovit (Addgene plasmid # 115254 ; http://n2t.net/addgene:115254 ; RRID:Addgene_115254)
